>Addgene plasmid #89350 | pFS346 | addgene full sequence | sequence record 182944 | Addgene NGS Result
TTAACCTATAAAAATAGGCGTATCACGAGGCCCTTTCGTCTCGCGCGTTTCGGTGATGACGGTGAAAACC
TCTGACACATGCAGCTCCCGGAGACGGTCACAGCTTGTCTGTAAGCGGATGCCGGGAGCAGACAAGCCCG
TCAGGGCGCGTCAGCGGGTGTTGGCGGGTGTCGGGGCTGGCTTAACTATGCGGCATCAGAGCAGATTGTA
CTGAGAGTGCACCATATGGACATATTGTCGTTAGAACGCGGCTACAATTAATACATAACCTTATGTATCA
TACACATACGATTTAGGTGACACTATAGAACGCGGCCGCCAGCTGAAGCTTCGTACGCTGCAGGTCGACG
GATCCCCGGGTTAATTAACACTTCGAAAGTTTATGATCCAGAACAAAGGAAACGGATGATAACTGGTCCG
CAGTGGTGGGCCAGATGTAAACAAATGAATGTTCTTGATTCATTTATTAATTATTATGATTCAGAAAAAC
ATGCAGAAAATGCTGTTATTTTTTTACATGGTAACGCGGCCTCTTCTTATTTATGGCGACATGTTGTGCC
ACATATTGAGCCAGTAGCGCGGTGTATTATACCAGACCTTATTGGTATGGGCAAATCAGGCAAATCTGGT
AATGGTTCTTATAGGTTACTTGATCATTACAAATATCTTACTGCATGGTTTGAACTTCTTAATTTACCAA
AGAAGATCATTTTTGTCGGCCATGATTGGGGTGCTTGTTTGGCATTTCATTATAGCTATGAGCATCAAGA
TAAGATCAAAGCAATAGTTCACGCTGAAAGTGTAGTAGATGTGATTGAATCATGGGATGAATGGCCTGAT
ATTGAAGAAGATATTGCGTTGATCAAATCTGAAGAAGGAGAAAAAATGGTTTTGGAGAATAACTTCTTCG
TGGAAACCATGTTGCCATCAAAAATCATGAGAAAGTTAGAACCAGAAGAATTTGCAGCATATCTTGAACC
ATTCAAAGAGAAAGGTGAAGTTCGTCGTCCAACATTATCATGGCCTCGTGAAATCCCGTTAGTAAAAGGT
GGTAAACCTGACGTTGTACAAATTGTTAGGAATTATAATGCTTATCTACGTGCAAGTGATGATTTACCAA
AAATGTTTATTGAATCGGACCCAGGATTCTTTTCCAATGCTATTGTTGAAGGTGCCAAGAAGTTTCCTAA
TACTGAATTTGTCAAAGTAAAAGGTCTTCATTTTTCGCAAGAAGATGCACCTGATGAAATGGGAAAATAT
ATCAAATCGTTCGTTGAGCGAGTTCTCAAAAATGAACAATAGGGCGCGCCACTTCTAAATAAGCGAATTT
CTTATGATTTATGATTTTTATTATTAAATAAGTTATAAAAAAAATAAGTGTATACAAATTTTAAAGTGAC
TCTTAGGTTTTAAAACGAAAATTCTTATTCTTGAGTAACTCTTTCCTGTAGGTCAGGTTGCTTTCTCAGG
TATAGTATGAGGTCGCTCTTATTGACCACACCTCTACCGGCAGATCCGCTAGGGATAACAGGGTAATATA
GATCTGTTTAGCTTGCCTCGTCCCCGCCGGGTCACCCGGCCAGCGACATGGAGGCCCAGAATACCCTCCT
TGACAGTCTTGACGTGCGCAGCTCAGGGGCATGATGTGACTGTCGCCCGTATATTTAGCCCACACATCCC
CATGTATAATCATTTGCATCCATACATTTTGATGGCTGCACGGCGCGAAGCAAAAATTACGGCTCCTCGC
TGCAGACCTGCGAGCAGGGAAACGCTCCCCTCACAGACGCGTTGAATTGTCCCCACGCCGCGCCCCTGTA
GAGAAATATAAAAGGTTAGGATTTGCCACTGAGGTTCTTCTTTCATATACTTCCTTTTAAAATCTTGCTA
GGATACAGTTCTCACATCACATCCGAACATAAACAACCATGGGTACCACTCTTGACGACACGGCTTACCG
GTACCGCACCAGTGTCCCGGGGGACGCCGAGGCCATCGAGGCACTGGATGGGTCCTTCACCACCGACACC
GTCTTCCGCGTCACCGCCACCGGGGACGGCTTCACCCTGCGGGAGGTGCCGGTGGACCCGCCCCTGACCA
AGGTGTTCCCCGACGACGAATCGGACGACGAATCGGACGACGGGGAGGACGGCGACCCGGACTCCCGGAC
GTTCGTCGCGTACGGGGACGACGGCGACCTGGCGGGCTTCGTGGTCGTCTCGTACTCCGGCTGGAACCGC
CGGCTGACCGTCGAGGACATCGAGGTCGCCCCGGAGCACCGGGGGCACGGGGTCGGGCGCGCGTTGATGG
GGCTCGCGACGGAGTTCGCCCGCGAGCGGGGCGCCGGGCACCTCTGGCTGGAGGTCACCAACGTCAACGC
ACCGGCGATCCACGCGTACCGGCGGATGGGGTTCACCCTCTGCGGCCTGGACACCGCCCTGTACGACGGC
ACCGCCTCGGACGGCGAGCAGGCGCTCTACATGAGCATGCCCTGCCCCTAATCAGTACTGACAATAAAAA
GATTCTTGTTTTCAAGAACTTGTCATTTGTATAGTTTTTTTATATTGTAGTTGTTCTATTTTAATCAAAT
GTTAGCGTGATTTATATTTTTTTTCGCCTCGACATCATCTGCCCAGATGCGAAGTTAAGTGCGCAGAAAG
TAATATCATGCGTCAATCGTATGTGAATGCTGGTCGCTATACTGCTGTCGATTCGATACTAACGCCGCCA
TCCAGTGTTTAAACGAGCTCGAATTCATCGATGATATCAGATCCACTAGTGGCCTATGCGGCCGCGGATC
TGCCGGTCTCCCTATAGTGAGTCGTATTAATTTCGATAAGCCAGGTTAACCTGCATTAATGAATCGGCCA
ACGCGCGGGGAGAGGCGGTTTGCGTATTGGGCGCTCTTCCGCTTCCTCGCTCACTGACTCGCTGCGCTCG
GTCGTTCGGCTGCGGCGAGCGGTATCAGCTCACTCAAAGGCGGTAATACGGTTATCCACAGAATCAGGGG
ATAACGCAGGAAAGAACATGTGAGCAAAAGGCCAGCAAAAGGCCAGGAACCGTAAAAAGGCCGCGTTGCT
GGCGTTTTTCCATAGGCTCCGCCCCCCTGACGAGCATCACAAAAATCGACGCTCAAGTCAGAGGTGGCGA
AACCCGACAGGACTATAAAGATACCAGGCGTTTCCCCCTGGAAGCTCCCTCGTGCGCTCTCCTGTTCCGA
CCCTGCCGCTTACCGGATACCTGTCCGCCTTTCTCCCTTCGGGAAGCGTGGCGCTTTCTCATAGCTCACG
CTGTAGGTATCTCAGTTCGGTGTAGGTCGTTCGCTCCAAGCTGGGCTGTGTGCACGAACCCCCCGTTCAG
CCCGACCGCTGCGCCTTATCCGGTAACTATCGTCTTGAGTCCAACCCGGTAAGACACGACTTATCGCCAC
TGGCAGCAGCCACTGGTAACAGGATTAGCAGAGCGAGGTATGTAGGCGGTGCTACAGAGTTCTTGAAGTG
GTGGCCTAACTACGGCTACACTAGAAGAACAGTATTTGGTATCTGCGCTCTGCTGAAGCCAGTTACCTTC
GGAAAAAGAGTTGGTAGCTCTTGATCCGGCAAACAAACCACCGCTGGTAGCGGTGGTTTTTTTGTTTGCA
AGCAGCAGATTACGCGCAGAAAAAAAGGATCTCAAGAAGATCCTTTGATCTTTTCTACGGGGTCTGACGC
TCAGTGGAACGAAAACTCACGTTAAGGGATTTTGGTCATGAGATTATCAAAAAGGATCTTCACCTAGATC
CTTTTAAATTAAAAATGAAGTTTTAAATCAATCTAAAGTATATATGAGTAAACTTGGTCTGACAGTTACC
AATGCTTAATCAGTGAGGCACCTATCTCAGCGATCTGTCTATTTCGTTCATCCATAGTTGCCTGACTCCC
CGTCGTGTAGATAACTACGATACGGGAGGGCTTACCATCTGGCCCCAGTGCTGCAATGATACCGCGAGAC
CCACGCTCACCGGCTCCAGATTTATCAGCAATAAACCAGCCAGCCGGAAGGGCCGAGCGCAGAAGTGGTC
CTGCAACTTTATCCGCCTCCATCCAGTCTATTAATTGTTGCCGGGAAGCTAGAGTAAGTAGTTCGCCAGT
TAATAGTTTGCGCAACGTTGTTGCCATTGCTACAGGCATCGTGGTGTCACGCTCGTCGTTTGGTATGGCT
TCATTCAGCTCCGGTTCCCAACGATCAAGGCGAGTTACATGATCCCCCATGTTGTGCAAAAAAGCGGTTA
GCTCCTTCGGTCCTCCGATCGTTGTCAGAAGTAAGTTGGCCGCAGTGTTATCACTCATGGTTATGGCAGC
ACTGCATAATTCTCTTACTGTCATGCCATCCGTAAGATGCTTTTCTGTGACTGGTGAGTACTCAACCAAG
TCATTCTGAGAATAGTGTATGCGGCGACCGAGTTGCTCTTGCCCGGCGTCAATACGGGATAATACCGCGC
CACATAGCAGAACTTTAAAAGTGCTCATCATTGGAAAACGTTCTTCGGGGCGAAAACTCTCAAGGATCTT
ACCGCTGTTGAGATCCAGTTCGATGTAACCCACTCGTGCACCCAACTGATCTTCAGCATCTTTTACTTTC
ACCAGCGTTTCTGGGTGAGCAAAAACAGGAAGGCAAAATGCCGCAAAAAAGGGAATAAGGGCGACACGGA
AATGTTGAATACTCATACTCTTCCTTTTTCAATATTATTGAAGCATTTATCAGGGTTATTGTCTCATGAG
CGGATACATATTTGAATGTATTTAGAAAAATAAACAAATAGGGGTTCCGCGCACATTTCCCCGAAAAGTG
CCACCTGACGTCTAAGAAACCATTATTATCATGACA
Features (pLannotate 1.2.2; 13 found; start..end, strand, type, name):
     40..75      +  CDS            rop (fragment): Rop protein, which maintains plasmids at low copy number; rop
    177..228     +  misc_feature   bom (fragment): basis of mobility region from pBR322
    291..309     +  promoter       SP6 promoter: promoter for bacteriophage SP6 RNA polymerase
    370..1301    +  CDS            Rluc (fragment): luciferase from the anthozoan coelenterate Renilla reniformis (sea pansy)
   1323..1510    +  terminator     ADH1 terminator: S. cerevisiae ADH1; transcription terminator for the S. cerevisiae alcohol dehydrogenase 1 (ADH1) gene
   1585..1928    +  promoter       TEF promoter: Ashbya gossypii TEF promoter
   1935..2499    +  CDS            NrsR (fragment): nourseothricin acetyltransferase; Streptomyces noursei nat1; confers resistance to nourseothricin
   2507..2704    +  terminator     TEF terminator: Ashbya gossypii TEF terminator
   2811..2829    -  promoter       T7 promoter: promoter for bacteriophage T7 RNA polymerase
   2851..2904    -  CDS            lacI (fragment): lac repressor; lacI; The lac repressor binds to the lac operator to inhibit transcription in E. coli. This inhibition can be relieved by adding lactose or isopropyl-β-D-thiogalactopyranoside (IPTG).
   3087..3675    -  rep_origin     ori: high-copy-number ColE1/pMB1/pBR322/pUC origin of replication
   3846..4706    -  CDS            AmpR: β-lactamase; bla; confers resistance to ampicillin, carbenicillin, and related antibiotics
   4707..4811    -  promoter       AmpR promoter: bla
