[The description below was written by a language model from this plasmid's Addgene catalogue record and pLannotate feature annotations shown in this document.]
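Description:
pFS346 is a 4,866 bp C-terminal tagging vector that serves as a template module for fusing Renilla reniformis luciferase to the 3′ end of a chromosomal gene. It derives from pFS275, a GFP-tagging plasmid, with the GFP coding sequence replaced by Rluc between PacI and AscI sites, both of which remain intact. The associated publication concerns fission yeast, which suggests that host, although the record does not state a host species. In E. coli the plasmid is maintained at high copy through a ColE1/pUC-type origin and selected with ampicillin via the bla gene and its native promoter. No yeast replication origin is annotated, consistent with a cassette intended for genomic integration rather than episomal maintenance.

The payload is arranged in the usual layout of a PCR-based tagging cassette. The Rluc open reading frame has no annotated yeast promoter upstream, since in use it would be expressed as an in-frame extension of the targeted gene under that gene's own regulation. It is followed by the S. cerevisiae ADH1 terminator, which supplies 3′ end formation for the fusion transcript. Immediately downstream sits a nourseothricin resistance marker, the Streptomyces noursei nat1 acetyltransferase driven by the Ashbya gossypii TEF promoter and closed by the TEF terminator, allowing selection of integrants. SP6 and T7 promoters flank the cassette, and short rop, bom and lacI fragments are backbone remnants with no evident function.

Such a module is typically amplified with primers carrying homology to the target locus, producing endogenous luciferase fusions that report protein expression levels quantitatively. This fits the linked study of size-dependent Cdc25 expression.
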