Addgene plasmid #89350: pFS346
Purpose: Renilla Luciferase C-term tagging vector
Depositing lab: Nick Rhind. Depositing organization: University of Massachusetts, Worcester. Publication: Size-Dependent Expression of the Mitotic Activator Cdc25 Suggests a Mechanism of Size Control in Fission Yeast. Keifenheim D, Sun XM, D'Souza E, Ohira MJ, Magner M, Mayhew MB, Marguerat S, Rhind N. Curr Biol. 2017 May 22;27(10):1491-1497.e4. doi: 10.1016/j.cub.2017.04.016. Epub 2017 May 4. PubMed 28479325.
Backbone
  Vector backbone: pFS275
  Backbone manufacturer: Sato et al., Yeast, 22, 583-591, 2005
  Backbone size w/o insert (bp): 2734
  Total vector size (bp): 4866
  Modifications to backbone: Rluc replaced GFP in pFS275
  Vector type: C-terminal tagging vector
  Selectable markers: nourseothricin resistance
Growth in bacteria
  Bacterial resistance: Ampicillin, 100 μg/mL
  Growth temperature: 37°C
  Growth strain: DH5alpha
  Copy number: High Copy
Gene/Insert
  Gene/Insert name: Renilla luciferase
  Species: Renilla reniformis
  Insert size (bp): 2132
  Cloning method: Restriction Enzyme; 5′ cloning site PacI (not destroyed); 3′ cloning site AscI (not destroyed)
  Sequencing primers: 5′ GCATTAATTAACACTTCGAAAGTTTATGATCCAG; 3′ GCAGGCGCGCCCTATTGTTCATTTTTGAGAACTCGC
Terms and licenses: Academic/Nonprofit Terms; Industry Terms: Not Available to Industry
How to cite: pFS346 was a gift from Nick Rhind (Addgene plasmid # 89350 ; http://n2t.net/addgene:89350 ; RRID:Addgene_89350)
